>Addgene plasmid #91900 | pC009 LshCas13a locus with targeting spacer | addgene full sequence | sequence record 191844 | Addgene NGS Result
GCTCCAAGTAGCGAAGCGAGCAGGACTGGGCGGCGGCCAAAGCGGTCGGACAGTGCTCCGAGAACGGGTG
CGCATAGAAATTGCATCAACGCATATAGCGCTAGCAGCACGCCATAGTGACTGGCGATGCTGTCGGAATG
GACGATATCCCGCAAGAGGCCCGGCAGTACCGGCATAACCAAGCCTATGCCTACAGCATCCAGGGTGACG
GTGCCGAGGATGACGATGAGCGCATTGTTAGATTTCATACACGGTGCCTGACTGCGTTAGCAATTTAACT
GTGATAAACTACCGCATTAAAGCTTGTTTTAGTCCCCTTCGATATTGGGGTGGTATGGATTACTTGGTAG
AACAGCAATCTGTTTTAGTCCCCTTCGATATTGGGGTGGGCTAGCACTATACCTAGGACTGAGCTAGCTG
TCAATCACAGGGTATCGTTAGTATTCTCGATTTTGGTCAGCAGTTCAATGATCAGATTCTTAATGTAGTC
ACTGTTGTAGGACTCCAGTTCCAGGACGCTCACTTTCTTGGGCTTCATCAGGCGCTCCAGAATATCATTG
TTGCCGATCAGTTTGAATTTCTTTTTCAGCTCATCGTAGTCCAGATTCACGTCCTTTTTAAAGACTTCGA
ACACGCTGGCATAAGTTGAATTGTTGTAGCGTGTGCTATATGACAGCAGGTTGCTCACCCGATCGATCTG
CTCAGCAATACTGTAGTCGGCAAATGGATTTCTCACGATGTAGAAATGGGAGATATAGTTCCGAATGCTC
TCATTTTCAGGCTTGTTGATCTCGGAATTTTCGCTCAGGTCGATTCCAAACCCGTAGCAAATCTTCTCGA
ACTTCTTGTAGGACTCTTCATCAAAGAACTTGTAGTAGGCTGTGGTAGTGTAAAAGCCGTCGCTTCCATT
GCGCTTTGGGTATGCCCTGCTGATCCCGGTGTTATAGCCTGACAGCTTAATGATGCCCAGCTCCCTCAGT
CCATTCACGATATAGTGCATATCCCTTTCGAATCTTGCCATCTGAATAGCCAGCTTCCAGTTGATGTCAA
TCAGGTAGGACTCGATTTTGTTCAGATAGTTGAACTCGACCAGATCTCGAATCTTTTTGTACTCAGACAC
GCGGTTATAGTCCTTTTCGAAGGATTTGTAGTTCTTATTCTGGATGTTCTTTGCAAAGAAATCGTCGTTC
TCCTTCAGCTTTTTGATGTACTTCTCCTTGTATTCCTTTGAGTAGCCGTTCAGTTTATCGTTCAGATTCT
TCAGAATAGCGTCGATCTCACTGATTTTGTTCTTTCTGATGTTCTTTCCATCGATATTAAACAGGAATTT
AGCATCGGCCATCTTGATGTCGTTGCTAATCAGGCCGTAGATCTTGTCAAAGTTAGGATTTCCGATGTTC
AGGAACAGATTCTTTTTGTAGATATACAGCTCGTTCTTCCGTTCCTTGGGATAGTAGATCTCCTGGAACT
TGTTCTCATTTTCAGACTCCATATCCTCAATCAGATTGTCGATTTCCTTCTTGTACTTTTTCAGAAAGTC
ACTGTTGAAAATGATCCTGCACAGGATTTTAGACTTGATCTCCTGATCTTTGTCCTTGATATACTGATCC
ACCTTTTTCTTCAGGTCCTTCTTGTTGATGTTAGACAGCTTTCTCTGTTCATCCTGCAGGATGTTGGATT
TCTTGTCGATCTCGAACTTGGTTTCATCGTCGAAGATGACAATCTTCTCCAGTTTCTTTTCCAGCACATC
ACAGCCGTTGATATCGTCTTTAAACTCGGTCAGAATGTTGTTCTTGATGTCCTCGTAGTAGTTGTTGAAG
ATTTCTTTCTTAGTCTGGATCTTGAAGTCGTCGAAATCCTTTTCGATCTCTTTCATCTTCTGAATGAACT
CTTCCAGGTTCAGATTCCAGTTCTCTGTGATGCATTCGTTCCGCAGGGTATTCAGCTGCATAATCTCATC
CAGGATGTCAATGATATTCTGGTATTCTGAGGTGTTCAGCCACACGCTGGTGGCGAAGAATCTGTTTCGG
ATCTTATTAATCACGGCATTACTGTTCAGCAGTGCAAAGATAGAAATGATGTACTCGAAATCGTCGTTGA
TGACAATGGTTTTGTCGCTGGTTTTCACGGTGATCCACTCATAAGTCTTGTTATCGTTGATGTCCTTAAT
CTGTTTCTTGATTTCCTGGATGTTCATCTTGAAGTCTGAAAAGTCGAACAGCTCTTCGTAGTTTTTGCGC
AGATATCCAATGTAGCACTCGATCACTTTCTTCTGATATTTCTTGATTGCCTTGTTGTTCCCCTTACTGG
CAGAAATCTGTGCGTTCTTGTAGTAGTTCTCGATGATGTTCTCATCGATTTCGTCAATGTTGCCCAGGGT
TTTCTTCAGTTCCTGCAGGAAGATATTCTTGGACTCGTTCTCTTCCAGATCGTCCTCCAGGATCAGTTTC
TTATACAGCTCCTTATTGACGTAGATCAGAGCGTTCAGCACAATTTTTTCAGTCTCGATTGTGTCAAAAG
GCTCATTCTTGGGATTGTTGCGGTACAGGTTCAGGATTTCGGGCAGCACTTTGCTGAAGCTGGGCAGATA
CTTGATATCGTTGTTGTTCTCTTCAGAGATCTTGATGTCATTGATCTTTGTGATGATGTTTTTCTTGTCC
TTAAAGACCACGTCCAGGTTCAGAGCTTTGCTCACCTCTTCATCGGAGATCTTCAGATTCTGAATGATGT
TGATCACTTTGTTGTAATCGTCCTGAGTCCCCTGCAGGTCCCTCTCTTTGGAAATGGCATGCAGGATGCG
GTTCCTTTCATTAGTGCCGATCTTTGTAAACTTTCGAATGAAGTTGTTTGTGATGTTGTTCTTGTTATCG
ATGAAATCCAGGTCGCGGATGATCTTGATCTTACTATTCAGGATTTTCTTATCCAGCACATAGTTCTTCT
CCCGGTCGCCTCCAAAGAAATCGATGTTCTCGTCGTTGTTGATGTTTTCTCGGGAAAAGATCTTGTTCAG
CTCCATATTTGTGCTGGCAAAGAAGGTGATCAGTTCCAGGTCCAGCTCTTCCTTGGCGTGCAGGCGGCTG
AAATCGTCAGTATTCACTGTGGTCATATCGATGTCGTTATGCCTCAGCTTCCCCAGGTACATAATGTGCT
CCAGTGTATACTGTTTCACTCTCTTCAGAATTTTCTCTGACAGGATACTTTCATTCAGAATCTTTTCGAT
CTCGATCTTCTCCATTTTCTTCAGTCTGACCTTCTGCTCGTTCACCAGGATTTTTTCAATTCTGCCCTTC
AGGTATCTGTAGATGATCTTATACAGCTCCTTCTCTTCATCAGATTTCTTGGAAAATTTCTTGCTGTCGA
AGTTCACCTTGTAATGCTTCTTAAAGATTCCGAAGATCTCGGTATCACAGTTCCCTTTCTTCAGTTCCTT
CTCCAGTTTCTTAATCAGCTCGTCGATCTTGAACTCAGCCAGGATCTTCTCAATCTTTTCCTTGATAGAG
TTGTTCTTAATGTTCTCGACAAAGAACTTCACGATCTTATCCTTCTTGTTTTCTCTCTCGATTTTAAACT
TTTCGTGCTTGTCCAGCAGCACATAGGACTTGATGTATGTCCGATTTCTCCGCTTCTCCAGGAACTCGTT
ATTGACTTTCTTCACTTTCTCAATGCGCTTTGTGATGTTCCAAAATTCCAGCTCCTTGATCACGAAATCG
GCAATGTCCTCGACGGTCAGATCCACATTGATGTTCAGAATCTTTTCCACCAGCATTTTCTTATTTTTAC
TTTTCTTTTTGTCCCCGCCGACGTTCAGGTAAAACTTCACGAAGCCCAGGATCTCCAGATTAGACTTGAT
CTTCTCCCGGATTTCCATGAAGTTGGTCAGGATCACGTCAATCTTATCGTCTTTCAGCAGCTTCTCCCTC
AGGTGCTCTTCGTAGTATCTATTTTCAAACACCTTTTCTGTCTCGTTTTCGATGATCTTCTCGATGATCT
TATACAGGCTCATATTGATGTTCTTGAAGATCTCGTAGATGCTCTTCTTTGTCTCCAGTTCATCGTTTTC
AATGATGCGCAGAATGATGGAGCAGTCGTTCAGGGTCTTATTAGTGTACTCATCCCGGATGTCAATTTCG
ATCTCTTCCTCGTTCTCCTGTCGCTTGATCTCGATCTTTTTATCGTCCTTAGTAATGCCCTGCCTGATGG
CCTCGTCAATGATCTTTTTCTTTGTGATCCCCAGTGCTTTCAGCTTCTCGCTCTTGCCGTAGGCCTCGAT
ATACAGCACCACTTCCTCTGTCTCCAGGAAGTCGTCGTTATTCTCAATTCTAATGATCCCTTCTTTGCCC
TTCAGTTTGAACAGGATATTTCCTGCATGAAATTTCCTAGTGAACTCCTTCAGAATATTATCGTTTTTCT
TGTAGTTGATGTACTTTCTGATGAACTTGTTGTTGTCGATCTTCTCTTTGTTGTTGTTTTCGTTGATGTT
CAGAATGTACTTGTTCCCGTCATAATTCCGCTTGACTTTCACCTTTCGCTTGATCTTGAAGTCTTTCTTA
TCTCGCACCTCGTACCACCGCTTGTGTCCGAACAGGTTCCCCATGGATAAGACCTCCTAACATACGAGCC
GGAAGCATAAAGTGTAAATCTAGAAATATTTTATCTGATTAATAAGATGATCTTCTTGAGATCGTTTTGG
TCTGCGCGTAATCTCTTGCTCTGAAAACGAAAAAACCGCCTTGCAGGGCGGTTTTTCGAAGGTTCTCTGA
GCTACCAACTCTTTGAACCGAGGTAACTGGCTTGGAGGAGCGCAGTCACCAAAACTTGTCCTTTCAGTTT
AGCCTTAACCGGCGCATGACTTCAAGACTAACTCCTCTAAATCAATTACCAGTGGCTGCTGCCAGTGGTG
CTTTTGCATGTCTTTCCGGGTTGGACTCAAGACGATAGTTACCGGATAAGGCGCAGCGGTCGGACTGAAC
GGGGGGTTCGTGCATACAGTCCAGCTTGGAGCGAACTGCCTACCCGGAACTGAGTGTCAGGCGTGGAATG
AGACAAACGCGGCCATAACAGCGGAATGACACCGGTAAACCGAAAGGCAGGAACAGGAGAGCGCACGAGG
GAGCCGCCAGGGGGAAACGCCTGGTATCTTTATAGTCCTGTCGGGTTTCGCCACCACTGATTTGAGCGTC
AGATTTCGTGATGCTTGTCAGGGGGGCGGAGCCTATGGAAAAACGGCTTTGCCGCGGCCCTCTCACTTCC
CTGTTAAGTATCTTCCTGGCATCTTCCAGGAAATCTCCGCCCCGTTCGTAAGCCATTTCCGCTCGCCGCA
GTCGAACGACCGAGCGTAGCGAGTCAGTGAGCGAGGAAGCGGAATATATCCTGTATCACATATTCTGCTG
ACGCACCGGTGCAGCCTTTTTTCTCCTGCCACATGAAGCACTTCACTGACACCCTCATCAGTGCCAACAT
AGTAAGCCAGTATACACTCCGCTAGCGCTGATGTCCGGCGGTGCTTTTGCCGTTACGCACCACCCCGTCA
GTAGCTGAACAGGAGGGACAGCTGATAGAAACAGAAGCCACTGGAGCACCTCAAAAACACCATCATACAC
TAAATCAGTAAGTTGGCAGCATCACCCGACGCACTTTGCGCCGAATAAATACCTGTGACGGAAGATCACT
TCGCAGAATAAATAAATCCTGGTGTCCCTGTTGATACCGGGAAGCCCTGGGCCAACTTTTGGCGAAAATG
ACACGTTGATCGGCACGTAAGAGGTTCCAACTTTCACCATAATGAAATAAGATCACTACCGGGCGTATTT
TTTGAGTTATCGAGATTTTCAGGAGCTAAGGAAGCTAAAATGGAGAAAAAAATCACTGGATATACCACCG
TTGATATATCCCAATGGCATCGTAAAGAACATTTTGAGGCATTTCAGTCAGTTGCTCAATGTACCTATAA
CCAGACCGTTCAGCTGGATATTACGGCCTTTTTAAAGACCGTAAAGAAAAATAAGCACAAGTTTTATCCG
GCCTTTATTCACATTCTTGCCCGCCTGATGAATGCTCATCCGGAATTCCGTATGGCAATGAAAGACGGTG
AGCTGGTGATATGGGATAGTGTTCACCCTTGTTACACCGTTTTCCATGAGCAAACTGAAACGTTTTCATC
GCTCTGGAGTGAATACCACGACGATTTCCGGCAGTTTCTACACATATATTCGCAAGATGTGGCGTGTTAC
GGTGAAAACCTGGCCTATTTCCCTAAAGGGTTTATTGAGAATATGTTTTTCGTGTCAGCCAATCCCTGGG
TGAGTTTCACCAGTTTTGATTTAAACGTGGCCAATATGGACAACTTCTTCGCCCCCGTTTTCACCATGGG
CAAATATTATACGCAAGGCGACAAGGTGCTGATGCCGCTGGCGATTCAGGTTCATCATGCCGTTTGTGAT
GGCTTCCATGTCGGCAGAATGCTTAATGAATTACAACAGTACTGCGATGAGTGGCAGGGCGGGGCGTAAT
TTTTTTAAGGCAGTTATTGGTGCCCTTAAACGCCTGGTTGCTACGCCTGAATAAGTGATAATAAGCGGAT
GAATGGCAGAAATTCGAAAGCAAATTCGACCCGGTCGTCGGTTCAGGGCAGGGTCGTTAAATAGCCGCTT
ATGTCTATTGCTGGTTTACCGGTTTATTGACTACCGGAAGCAGTGTGACCGTGTGCTTCTCAAATGCCTG
AGGCCAGTTTGCTCAGGCTCTCCCCGTGGAGGTAATAATTGACGATATGATCATTTATTCTGCCTCCCAG
AGCCTGATAAAAACGGTTAGCGCTTCGTTAATACAGATGTAGGTGTTCCACAGGGTAGCCAGCAGCATCC
TGCGATGCAGATCCGGAACATAATGGTGCAGGGCGCTTGTTTCGGCGTGGGTATGGTGGCAGGCCCCGTG
GCCGGGGGACTGTTGGGCGCTGCCGGCACCTGTCCTACGAGTTGCATGATAAAGAAGACAGTCATAAGTG
CGGCGACGATAGTCATGCCCCGCGCCCACCGGAAGGAGCTACCGGCAGCGGTGCGGACTGTTGTAACTCA
GAATAAGAAATGAGGCCGCTCATGGCGTTGACTCTCAGTCATAGTATCGTGGTATCACCGGTTGGTTCCA
CTCTCTGTTGCGGGCAACTTCAGCAGCACGTAGGGGACTTCCGCGTTTCCAGACTTTACGAAACACGGAA
ACCGAAGACCATTCATGTTGTTGCTCAGGTCGCAGACGTTTTGCAGCAGCAGTCGCTTCACGTTCGCTCG
CGTATCGGTGATTCATTCTGCTAACCAGTAAGGCAACCCCGCCAGCCTAGCCGGGTCCTCAACGACAGGA
GCACGATCATGCGCACCCGTGGCCAGGACCCAACGCTGCCCGAGATGCGCCGCGTGCGGCTGCTGGAGAT
GGCGGACGCGATGGATATGTTCTGCCAAGGGTTGGTTTGCGCATTCACAGTTCTCCGCAAGAATTGATTG
GCTCCAATTCTTGGAGTGGTGAATCCGTTAGCGAGGTGCCGCCGGCTTCCATTCAGGTCGAGGTGGCCCG
GCTCCATGCACCGCGACGCAACGCGGGGAGGCAGACAAGGTATAGGGCGGCGCCTACAATCCATGCCAAC
CCGTTCCATGTGCTCGCCGAGGCGGCATAAATCGCCGTGACGATCAGCGGTCCAATGATCGAAGTTAGGC
TGGTAAGAGCCGCGAGCGATCCTTGAAGCTGTCCCTGATGGTCGTCATCTACCTGCCTGGACAGCATGGC
CTGCAACGCGGGCATCCCGATGCCGCCGGAAGCGAGAAGAATCATAATGGGGAAGGCCATCCAGCCTCGC
GTCGCGAACGCCAGCAAGACGTAGCCCAGCGCGTCGGCCGCCATGCCGGCGATAATGGCCTGCTTCTCGC
CGAAACGTTTGGTGGCGGGACCAGTGACGAAGGCTTGAGCGAGGGCGTGCAAGATTCCGAATACCGCAAG
CGACAGGCCGATCATCGTCGCGCTCCAGCGAAAGCGGTCCTCGCCGAAAATGACCCAGAGCGCTGCCGGC
ACCTGTCCTACGAGTTGCATGATAAAGAAGACAGTCATAAGTGCGGCGACGATAGTCATGCCCCGCGCCC
ACCGGAAGGAGCTGACTGGGTTGAAGGCTCTCAAGGGCATCGGTCGACGCTCTCCCTTATGCGACTCCTG
CATTAGGAAGCAGCCCAGTAGTAGGTTGAGGCCGTTGAGCACCGCCGCCGCAAGGAATGGTGCATGCAAG
GAGATGGCGCCCAACAGTCCCCCGGCCACGGGGCCTGCCACCATACCCACGCCGAAACAAGCGCTCATGA
GCCCGAAGTGGCGAGCCCGATCTTCCCCATCGGTGATGTCGGCGATATAGGCGCCAGCAACCGCACCTGT
GGCGCCGGTGATGCCGGCCACGATGCGTCCGGCGTAGAGGATCCACAGGACGGGTGTGGTCGCCATGATC
GCGTAGTCGATAGTG
Features (pLannotate 1.2.2; 13 found; start..end, strand, type, name):
    390..424     -  promoter       J23119 promoter: bacterial promoter (Registry of Standard Biological Parts BBa J23119)
    428..4594    -  CDS            cas13a: CS13A_LEPSD - Also known as c2c2
   4609..4638    -  promoter       lac promoter: promoter for the E. coli lac operon
   4676..5221    +  rep_origin     p15A ori: Plasmids containing the medium-copy-number p15A origin of replication can be propagated in E. coli cells that contain a second plasmid with the ColE1 origin.
   5309..5364    +  rep_origin     RSF ori (fragment): Plasmids containing the RSF 1030 origin of replication can be propagated in E. coli cells that contain additional plasmids with compatible origins.
   5483..5626    -  mobile_element IS1 (fragment): prokaryotic transposable element IS1
   5747..5849    +  promoter       cat promoter: promoter of the E. coli cat gene encoding chloramphenicol acetyltransferase
   5850..6506    +  CDS            cat: CAT_ECOLX - Experimental evidence at protein level: Swiss-Prot protein existence level 1. This enzyme is an effector of chloramphenicol resistance in bacteria. From Escherichia coli. This protein is used as a marker in many commonly used cloning vectors, such as pACYC184.
   6808..6906    -  CDS            YPB2_ECOLX (fragment): Protein predicted: Swiss-Prot protein existence level 4. From Escherichia coli.
   6893..6950    +  CDS            TcR (fragment): tetracycline efflux protein; tet; confers resistance to tetracycline
   6947..7040    -  CDS            TcR (fragment): tetracycline efflux protein; tet; confers resistance to tetracycline
   7176..7301    +  CDS            YPB1_ECOLX (fragment): Protein predicted: Swiss-Prot protein existence level 4. From Escherichia coli.
   7543..248     -  CDS            TcR (across the origin): tetracycline efflux protein; tet; confers resistance to tetracycline
