[The description below was written by a language model from this plasmid's Addgene catalogue record and pLannotate feature annotations shown in this document.]
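Description:
pC009 LshCas13a locus with targeting spacer is a low-copy bacterial expression plasmid of about 8.5 kb built on pACYC184, carrying a roughly 4.3 kb insert from Leptotrichia shahii. It replicates from the p15A origin, which is compatible with ColE1-type plasmids and so allows it to be kept in E. coli alongside a second plasmid. Selection is by chloramphenicol, through the cat gene and its native promoter. The feature table also picks up typical pACYC184 remnants: an IS1 fragment, a short RSF-like origin match, small predicted ORF fragments and tetracycline-resistance sequence. The latter appears as one longer segment spanning the numbering origin plus short fragments. Only chloramphenicol is listed as the resistance, so the tetracycline marker should not be assumed functional.

The payload is the cas13a (C2c2) coding sequence, which encodes the RNA-guided, RNA-targeting Class 2 type VI CRISPR effector. It lies on the reverse strand, with a lac promoter annotated directly upstream. A strong constitutive J23119 promoter sits just downstream of the gene in the same orientation. From this position it would plausibly drive the CRISPR array or crRNA carrying the targeting spacer named in the title, but the automated annotation does not mark the repeat or spacer elements, and the record does not state what the spacer targets. Quality-control sequencing found an R820W substitution in Cas13a, which the depositor does not expect to affect function.

The plasmid was deposited with work on Cas13a-based nucleic acid detection. It reconstitutes the LshCas13a system heterologously in E. coli, and the record does not describe a more specific application.
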