Addgene plasmid #91900: pC009 LshCas13a locus with targeting spacer
Purpose: LshCas13a locus into pACYC184 with targeting spacer
Depositing lab: Feng Zhang. Depositing organization: Broad Institute. Publication: Nucleic acid detection with CRISPR-Cas13a/C2c2. Gootenberg JS, Abudayyeh OO, Lee JW, Essletzbichler P, Dy AJ, Joung J, Verdine V, Donghia N, Daringer NM, Freije CA, Myhrvold C, Bhattacharyya RP, Livny J, Regev A, Koonin EV, Hung DT, Sabeti PC, Collins JJ, Zhang F. Science. 2017 Apr 13. pii: eaam9321. doi: 10.1126/science.aam9321. PubMed 28408723.
Backbone
  Vector backbone: pACYC184
  Backbone size w/o insert (bp): 4153
  Total vector size (bp): 8486
  Vector type: Bacterial Expression
Growth in bacteria
  Bacterial resistance: Chloramphenicol, 25 μg/mL
  Growth temperature: 37°C
  Growth strain: NEB Stable
  Copy number: Low Copy
Gene/Insert
  Gene/Insert name: LshCas13a locus with targeting spacer
  Species: leptotrichia shahii
  Insert size (bp): 4333
Terms and licenses: Academic/Nonprofit Terms; Industry Terms
Depositor comments: Note: Addgene's quality control sequencing identified an R820W amino acid residue substitution in the LshCas13a insert. This residue change is not thought to affect plasmid function.
How to cite: pC009 LshCas13a locus with targeting spacer was a gift from Feng Zhang (Addgene plasmid # 91900 ; http://n2t.net/addgene:91900 ; RRID:Addgene_91900)
